>Addgene plasmid #206384 | pHAGE2-TetO-hSOX17FNV | addgene full sequence | sequence record 410031 | Addgene NGS Result
TGGAAGGGCTAATTCACTCCCAAAGAAGACAAGATATCCTTGATCTGTGGATCTACCACACACAAGGCTA
CTTCCCTGATTAGCAGAACTACACACCAGGGCCAGGGGTCAGATATCCACTGACCTTTGGATGGTGCTAC
AAGCTAGTACCAGTTGAGCCAGATAAGGTAGAAGAGGCCAATAAAGGAGAGAACACCAGCTTGTTACACC
CTGTGAGCCTGCATGGGATGGATGACCCGGAGAGAGAAGTGTTAGAGTGGAGGTTTGACAGCCGCCTAGC
ATTTCATCACGTGGCCCGAGAGCTGCATCCGGAGTACTTCAAGAACTGCTGATATCGAGCTTGCTACAAG
GGACTTTCCGCTGGGGACTTTCCAGGGAGGCGTGGCCTGGGCGGGACTGGGGAGTGGCGAGCCCTCAGAT
CCTGCATATAAGCAGCTGCTTTTTGCCTGTACTGGGTCTCTCTGGTTAGACCAGATCTGAGCCTGGGAGC
TCTCTGGCTAACTAGGGAACCCACTGCTTAAGCCTCAATAAAGCTTGCCTTGAGTGCTTCAAGTAGTGTG
TGCCCGTCTGTTGTGTGACTCTGGTAACTAGAGATCCCTCAGACCCTTTTAGTCAGTGTGGAAAATCTCT
AGCAGTGGCGCCCGAACAGGGACTTGAAAGCGAAAGGGAAACCAGAGGAGCTCTCTCGACGCAGGACTCG
GCTTGCTGAAGCGCGCACGGCAAGAGGCGAGGGGCGGCGACTGGTGAGTACGCCAAAAATTTTGACTAGC
GGAGGCTAGAAGGAGAGAGATGGGTGCGAGAGCGTCAGTATTAAGCGGGGGAGAATTAGATCGCGATGGG
AAAAAATTCGGTTAAGGCCAGGGGGAAAGAAAAAATATAAATTAAAACATATAGTATGGGCAAGCAGGGA
GCTAGAACGATTCGCAGTTAATCCTGGCCTGTTAGAAACATCAGAAGGCTGTAGACAAATACTGGGACAG
CTACAACCATCCCTTCAGACAGGATCAGAAGAACTTAGATCATTATATAATACAGTAGCAACCCTCTATT
GTGTGCATCAAAGGATAGAGATAAAAGACACCAAGGAAGCTTTAGACAAGATAGAGGAAGAGCAAAACAA
AAGTAAGACCACCGCACAGCAAGCGGCCGGCCGCTGATCTTCAGACCTGGAGGAGGAGATATGAGGGACA
ATTGGAGAAGTGAATTATATAAATATAAAGTAGTAAAAATTGAACCATTAGGAGTAGCACCCACCAAGGC
AAAGAGAAGAGTGGTGCAGAGAGAAAAAAGAGCAGTGGGAATAGGAGCTTTGTTCCTTGGGTTCTTGGGA
GCAGCAGGAAGCACTATGGGCGCAGCGTCAATGACGCTGACGGTACAGGCCAGACAATTATTGTCTGGTA
TAGTGCAGCAGCAGAACAATTTGCTGAGGGCTATTGAGGCGCAACAGCATCTGTTGCAACTCACAGTCTG
GGGCATCAAGCAGCTCCAGGCAAGAATCCTGGCTGTGGAAAGATACCTAAAGGATCAACAGCTCCTGGGG
ATTTGGGGTTGCTCTGGAAAACTCATTTGCACCACTGCTGTGCCTTGGAATGCTAGTTGGAGTAATAAAT
CTCTGGAACAGATTTGGAATCACACGACCTGGATGGAGTGGGACAGAGAAATTAACAATTACACAAGCTT
AATACACTCCTTAATTGAAGAATCGCAAAACCAGCAAGAAAAGAATGAACAAGAATTATTGGAATTAGAT
AAATGGGCAAGTTTGTGGAATTGGTTTAACATAACAAATTGGCTGTGGTATATAAAATTATTCATAATGA
TAGTAGGAGGCTTGGTAGGTTTAAGAATAGTTTTTGCTGTACTTTCTATAGTGAATAGAGTTAGGCAGGG
ATATTCACCATTATCGTTTCAGACCCACCTCCCAACCCCGAGGGGACCCGACAGGCCCGAAGGAATAGAA
GAAGAAGGTGGAGAGAGAGACAGAGACAGATCCATTCGATTAGTGAACGGATCTCGACGGTATCGCCGAA
TTCACAAATGGCAGTATTCATCCACAATTTTAAAAGAAAAGGGGGGATTGGGGGGTACAGTGCAGGGGAA
AGAATAGTAGACATAATAGCAACAGACATACAAACTAAAGAATTACAAAAACAAATTACAAAAATTCAAA
ATTTTCGGGTTTATTACAGGGACAGCAGAGATCCAGTTTGGACTAGTCCACACCCTAACTGACACACTCG
AGTTTACCACTCCCTATCAGTGATAGAGAAAAGTGAAAGTCGAGTTTACCACTCCCTATCAGTGATAGAG
AAAAGTGAAAGTCGAGTTTACCACTCCCTATCAGTGATAGAGAAAAGTGAAAGTCGAGTTTACCACTCCC
TATCAGTGATAGAGAAAAGTGAAAGTCGAGTTTACCACTCCCTATCAGTGATAGAGAAAAGTGAAAGTCG
AGTTTACCACTCCCTATCAGTGATAGAGAAAAGTGAAAGTCGAGTTTACCACTCCCTATCAGTGATAGAG
AAAAGTGAAAGTCGAGCTCGGTACCCGGGTCGAGGTAGGCATGTACGGTGGGAGGCCTATATAAGCAGAG
CTCGTTTAGTGAACCGTCAGATCGCCTGGAGACGCCATCCACGCTGTTTTGACCTCCATAGAAGACACCG
GGACCGATCCAGCCTGCGGCCACCACCGGTATGAGCAGCCCGGATGCGGGATACGCCAGTGACGACCAGA
GCCAGACCCAGAGCGCGCTGCCCGCGGTGATGGCCGGGCTGGGCCCCTGCCCCTGGGCCGAGTCGCTGAG
CCCCATCGGGGACATGAAGGTGAAGGGCGAGGCGCCGGCGAACAGCGGAGCACCGGCCGGGGCCGCGGGC
CGAGCCAAGGGCGAGTCCCGTATCCGGCGGCCGATGAACGCTTTCATGGTGTGGGCTAAGGACGAGCGCA
AGCGGCTGGCGCAGCAGAATCCAGACCTGCACAACGCCGAGTTGAGCAAGATGCTGGGCAAGTCGTGGAA
GGCGCTGACGTTTGCGGAGAAGCGGCCCTTCAATGAGGAGGCAGTGCGGCTGCGCGTGCAGCACATGCAG
GACCACCCCAACTACAAGTACCGGCCGCGGCGGCGCAAGCAGGTGAAGCGGCTGAAGCGGGTGGAGGGCG
GCTTCCTGCACGGCCTGGCTGAGCCGCAGGCGGCCGCGCTGGGCCCCGAGGGCGGCCGCGTGGCCATGGA
CGGCCTGGGCCTCCAGTTCCCCGAGCAGGGCTTCCCCGCCGGCCCGCCGCTGCTGCCTCCGCACATGGGC
GGCCACTACCGCGACTGCCAGAGTCTGGGCGCGCCTCCGCTCGACGGCTACCCGTTGCCCACGCCCGACA
CGTCCCCGCTGGACGGCGTGGACCCCGACCCGGCTTTCTTCGCCGCCCCGATGCCCGGGGACTGCCCGGC
GGCCGGCACCTACAGCTACGCGCAGGTCTCGGACTACGCTGGCCCCCCGGAGCCTCCCGCCGGTCCCATG
CACCCCCGACTCGGCCCAGAGCCCGCGGGTCCCTCGATTCCGGGCCTCCTGGCGCCACCCAGCGCCCTTC
ACGTGTACTACGGCGCGATGGGCTCGCCCGGGGCGGGCGGCGGGCGCGGCTTCCAGATGCAGCCGCAACA
CCAGCACCAGCACCAGCACCAGCACCACCCCCCGGGCCCCGGACAGCCGTCGCCCCCTCCGGAGGCACTG
CCCTGCCGGGACGGCACGGACCCCAGTCAGCCCGCCGAGCTCCTCGGGGAGGTGGACCGCACGGAATTTG
AACAGTATCTGCACTTCGTGTGCAAGCCTGAGATGGGCCTCCCCTACCAGGGGCATGACTCCGGTGTGAA
TCTCCCCGACAGCCACGGGGCCATTTCCTCGGTGGTGTCCGACGCCAGCTCCGCGGTATATTACTGCAAC
TATCCTGACGTGTGAGTCGACATCGATAGATCCTAATCAACCTCTGGATTACAAAATTTGTGAAAGATTG
ACTGGTATTCTTAACTATGTTGCTCCTTTTACGCTATGTGGATACGCTGCTTTAATGCCTTTGTATCATG
CTATTGCTTCCCGTATGGCTTTCATTTTCTCCTCCTTGTATAAATCCTGGTTGCTGTCTCTTTATGAGGA
GTTGTGGCCCGTTGTCAGGCAACGTGGCGTGGTGTGCACTGTGTTTGCTGACGCAACCCCCACTGGTTGG
GGCATTGCCACCACCTGTCAGCTCCTTTCCGGGACTTTCGCTTTCCCCCTCCCTATTGCCACGGCGGAAC
TCATCGCCGCCTGCCTTGCCCGCTGCTGGACAGGGGCTCGGCTGTTGGGCACTGACAATTCCGTGGTGTT
GTCGGGGAAATCATCGTCCTTTCCTTGGCTGCTCGCCTGTGTTGCCACCTGGATTCTGCGCGGGACGTCC
TTCTGCTACGTCCCTTCGGCCCTCAATCCAGCGGACCTTCCTTCCCGCGGCCTGCTGCCGGCTCTGCGGC
CTCTTCCGCGTCTTCGCCTTCGCCCTCAGACGAGTCGGATCTCCCTTTGGGCCGCCTCCCCGCCTGGTAC
CTTTAAGACCAATGACTTACAAGGCAGCTGTAGATCTTAGCCACTTTTTAAAAGAAAAGGGGGGACTGGA
AGGGCTAATTCACTCCCAACGAAGACAAGATCACCTGCAGGACAGGCGCGCCATAACTTCGTATAGCATA
CATTATACGAAGTTATCTGCTTTTTGCTTGTACTGGGTCTCTCTGGTTAGACCAGATCTGAGCCTGGGAG
CTCTCTGGCTAACTAGGGAACCCACTGCTTAAGCCTCAATAAAGCTTGCCTTGAGTGCTTCAAGTAGTGT
GTGCCCGTCTGTTGTGTGACTCTGGTAACTAGAGATCCCTCAGACCCTTTTAGTCAGTGTGGAAAATCTC
TAGCACCCGGGCGATTAAGGAAAGGGCTAGATCATTCTTGAAGACGAAAGGGCCTCGTGATACGCCTATT
TTTATAGGTTAATGTCATGATAATAATGGTTTCTTAGACGTCAGGTGGCACTTTTCGGGGAAATGTGCGC
GGAACCCCTATTTGTTTATTTTTCTAAATACATTCAAATATGTATCCGCTCATGAGACAATAACCCTGAT
AAATGCTTCAATAATATTGAAAAAGGAAGAGTATGAGTATTCAACATTTCCGTGTCGCCCTTATTCCCTT
TTTTGCGGCATTTTGCCTTCCTGTTTTTGCTCACCCAGAAACGCTGGTGAAAGTAAAAGATGCTGAAGAT
CAGTTGGGTGCACGAGTGGGTTACATCGAACTGGATCTCAACAGCGGTAAGATCCTTGAGAGTTTTCGCC
CCGAAGAACGTTTTCCAATGATGAGCACTTTTAAAGTTCTGCTATGTGGCGCGGTATTATCCCGTGTTGA
CGCCGGGCAAGAGCAACTCGGTCGCCGCATACACTATTCTCAGAATGACTTGGTTGAGTACTCACCAGTC
ACAGAAAAGCATCTTACGGATGGCATGACAGTAAGAGAATTATGCAGTGCTGCCATAACCATGAGTGATA
ACACTGCGGCCAACTTACTTCTGACAACGATCGGAGGACCGAAGGAGCTAACCGCTTTTTTGCACAACAT
GGGGGATCATGTAACTCGCCTTGATCGTTGGGAACCGGAGCTGAATGAAGCCATACCAAACGACGAGCGT
GACACCACGATGCCTGTAGCAATGGCAACAACGTTGCGCAAACTATTAACTGGCGAACTACTTACTCTAG
CTTCCCGGCAACAATTAATAGACTGGATGGAGGCGGATAAAGTTGCAGGACCACTTCTGCGCTCGGCCCT
TCCGGCTGGCTGGTTTATTGCTGATAAATCTGGAGCCGGTGAGCGTGGGTCTCGCGGTATCATTGCAGCA
CTGGGGCCAGATGGTAAGCCCTCCCGTATCGTAGTTATCTACACGACGGGGAGTCAGGCAACTATGGATG
AACGAAATAGACAGATCGCTGAGATAGGTGCCTCACTGATTAAGCATTGGTAACTGTCAGACCAAGTTTA
CTCATATATACTTTAGATTGATTTAAAACTTCATTTTTAATTTAAAAGGATCTAGGTGAAGATCCTTTTT
GATAATCTCATGACCAAAATCCCTTAACGTGAGTTTTCGTTCCACTGAGCGTCAGACCCCGTAGAAAAGA
TCAAAGGATCTTCTTGAGATCCTTTTTTTCTGCGCGTAATCTGCTGCTTGCAAACAAAAAAACCACCGCT
ACCAGCGGTGGTTTGTTTGCCGGATCAAGAGCTACCAACTCTTTTTCCGAAGGTAACTGGCTTCAGCAGA
GCGCAGATACCAAATACTGTTCTTCTAGTGTAGCCGTAGTTAGGCCACCACTTCAAGAACTCTGTAGCAC
CGCCTACATACCTCGCTCTGCTAATCCTGTTACCAGTGGCTGCTGCCAGTGGCGATAAGTCGTGTCTTAC
CGGGTTGGACTCAAGACGATAGTTACCGGATAAGGCGCAGCGGTCGGGCTGAACGGGGGGTTCGTGCACA
CAGCCCAGCTTGGAGCGAACGACCTACACCGAACTGAGATACCTACAGCGTGAGCTATGAGAAAGCGCCA
CGCTTCCCGAAGGGAGAAAGGCGGACAGGTATCCGGTAAGCGGCAGGGTCGGAACAGGAGAGCGCACGAG
GGAGCTTCCAGGGGGAAACGCCTGGTATCTTTATAGTCCTGTCGGGTTTCGCCACCTCTGACTTGAGCGT
CGATTTTTGTGATGCTCGTCAGGGGGGCGGAGCCTATGGAAAAACGCCAGCAACGCGGCCTTTTTACGGT
TCCTGGCCTTTTGCTGGCCTTTTGCTCACATGTTCTTTCCTGCGTTATCCCCTGATTCTGTGGATAACCG
TATTACCGCCTTTGAGTGAGCTGATACCGCTCGCCGCAGCCGAACGACCGAGCGCAGCGAGTCAGTGAGC
GAGGAAGCGGAAGAGCGCCCAATACGCAAACCGCCTCTCCCCGCGCGTTGGCCGATTCATTAATGCAGCA
AGCTCATGGCTGACTAATTTTTTTTATTTATGCAGAGGCCGAGGCCGCCTCGGCCTCTGAGCTATTCCAG
AAGTAGTGAGGAGGCTTTTTTGGAGGCCTAGGCTTTTGCAAAAAGCTCCCCGTGGCACGACAGGTTTCCC
GACTGGAAAGCGGGCAGTGAGCGCAACGCAATTAATGTGAGTTAGCTCACTCATTAGGCACCCCAGGCTT
TACACTTTATGCTTCCGGCTCGTATGTTGTGTGGAATTGTGAGCGGATAACAATTTCACACAGGAAACAG
CTATGACATGATTACGAATTTCACAAATAAAGCATTTTTTTCACTGCATTCTAGTTGTGGTTTGTCCAAA
CTCATCAATGTATCTTATCATGTCTGGATCAACTGGATAACTCAAGCTAACCAAAATCATCCCAAACTTC
CCACCCCATACCCTATTACCACTGCCAATTACCTGTGGTTTCATTTACTCTAAACCTGTGATTCCTCTGA
ATTATTTTCATTTTAAAGAAATTGTATTTGTTAAATATGTACTACAAACTTAGTAGT
Features (pLannotate 1.2.2; 27 found; start..end, strand, type, name):
    377..634     +  LTR            5' LTR (truncated): truncated 5' long terminal repeat (LTR) from HIV-1
    681..806     +  misc_feature   HIV-1 Ψ: packaging signal of human immunodeficiency virus type 1
    790..1128    +  CDS            HIV-1 gag (fragment): gag protein from human immunodeficiency virus 1; gag
   1303..1536    +  misc_feature   RRE: The Rev response element (RRE) of HIV-1 allows for Rev-dependent mRNA export from the nucleus to the cytoplasm.
   1913..2013    +  CDS            Rev (fragment): human immunodeficiency virus 1 (HIV-1) Rev protein; rev; enhances nuclear export of unspliced and incompletely spliced viral mRNAs
   2058..2175    +  misc_feature   cPPT/CTS: central polypurine tract and central termination sequence of HIV-1
   2217..2237    -  promoter       SV40 promoter (fragment): SV40 enhancer and early promoter
   2251..2521    +  protein_bind   tetracycline response element: contains seven copies of the tetracycline operator tetO tetracycline repressor TetR
   2532..2549    +  misc_feature   MCS (fragment): pUC18/19 multiple cloning site
   2549..2616    +  promoter       tight TRE promoter (fragment): Tet-responsive promoter PTight, consisting of seven tet operator sequences followed by the minimal CMV promoter
   2691..3932    +  CDS            SOX17: SOX17_HUMAN - Experimental evidence at protein level: Swiss-Prot protein existence level 1. Acts as transcription regulator that binds target promoter DNA and bends the DNA. Binds to the sequences 5'-AACAAT-'3 or 5'- AACAAAG-3'. Modulates transcriptional regulation via WNT3A. Inhibits Wnt signaling. Promotes degradation of activated CTNNB1. Plays a key role in the regulation of embryonic development. Required for normal development of the definitive gut endoderm. Required for normal looping of the embryonic heart tube. Plays an important role in embryonic and postnatal vascular development, in
   3955..4543    +  misc_feature   WPRE: woodchuck hepatitis virus posttranscriptional regulatory element
   4596..4615    +  misc_feature   cPPT/CTS (fragment): central polypurine tract and central termination sequence of HIV-1
   4617..4652    +  LTR            3' LTR (ΔU3) (fragment): self-inactivating 3' long terminal repeat (LTR) from HIV-1
   4673..4706    +  protein_bind   loxP: Cre-mediated recombination occurs in the 8-bp core sequence (GCATACAT). Cre recombinase
   4725..4905    +  LTR            5' LTR (truncated): truncated 5' long terminal repeat (LTR) from HIV-1
   5038..5142    +  promoter       AmpR promoter: bla
   5143..6003    +  CDS            AmpR: β-lactamase; bla; confers resistance to ampicillin, carbenicillin, and related antibiotics
   6174..6762    +  rep_origin     ori: high-copy-number ColE1/pMB1/pBR322/pUC origin of replication
   6945..6999    +  CDS            lacI (fragment): lac repressor; lacI; The lac repressor binds to the lac operator to inhibit transcription in E. coli. This inhibition can be relieved by adding lactose or isopropyl-β-D-thiogalactopyranoside (IPTG).
   7005..7098    +  rep_origin     SV40 ori (fragment): SV40 origin of replication
   7123..7160    +  CDS            lacI (fragment): lac repressor; lacI; The lac repressor binds to the lac operator to inhibit transcription in E. coli. This inhibition can be relieved by adding lactose or isopropyl-β-D-thiogalactopyranoside (IPTG).
   7173..7194    +  protein_bind   CAP binding site: CAP binding activates transcription in the presence of cAMP. E. coli catabolite activator protein
   7209..7239    +  promoter       lac promoter: promoter for the E. coli lac operon
   7247..7263    +  protein_bind   lac operator: The lac repressor binds to the lac operator to inhibit transcription in E. coli. This inhibition can be relieved by adding lactose or isopropyl-β-D-thiogalactopyranoside (IPTG). lac repressor encoded by lacI
   7297..7380    +  polyA_signal   SV40 poly(A) signal (fragment): SV40 polyadenylation signal
   7547..329     +  CDS            nef (fragment) (across the origin): NEF_HV1BR - Experimental evidence at protein level: Swiss-Prot protein existence level 1. Extracellular Nef protein targets CD4(+) T-lymphocytes for apoptosis by interacting with CXCR4 surface receptors (PubMed:14990729). From Human immunodeficiency virus type 1 group M subtype B (isolate BRU/LAI) (HIV-1).
