[The description below was written by a language model from this plasmid's Addgene catalogue record and pLannotate feature annotations shown in this document.]
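Description:
pHAGE2-TetO-hSOX17FNV is an HIV-1-derived lentiviral transfer plasmid of about 7.5 kb, built on the pHAGE2-TetO backbone, for producing virus that delivers a tetracycline-inducible human SOX17 variant into mammalian cells. It is maintained in E. coli through a high-copy ColE1/pUC-type origin and selected with ampicillin via the β-lactamase gene. The record lists a recombination-tolerant cloning strain, as is common for plasmids carrying repeated LTR sequences. Small fragments of lac, SV40 and nef sequence annotated outside the viral cassette appear to be backbone remnants rather than functional modules.

Between the LTRs, the vector carries the standard cis-acting elements for packaging and transduction. These are the Ψ packaging signal extending into a gag fragment, the Rev response element for Rev-dependent nuclear export of the genomic RNA, and the cPPT/CTS, which aids nuclear import of the proviral DNA. The expression unit consists of a tetracycline response element with seven tetO repeats joined to a minimal CMV promoter. Transcription of the insert therefore depends on a tetracycline-controlled transactivator, which this plasmid does not encode and which must be supplied separately.

The promoter drives a roughly 1.2 kb open reading frame annotated as human SOX17. According to the catalogue this is the engineered SOX17FNV variant, although the record does not specify the changes behind that name. No tag or reporter is annotated. A WPRE downstream enhances transcript stability and expression. The 3′ LTR is a self-inactivating ΔU3 type containing a loxP site, which would be copied to both ends of the provirus and could allow Cre-mediated excision. The associated publication title points to use in converting somatic cells to neural stem cells.
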