Addgene plasmid #206384: pHAGE2-TetO-hSOX17FNV
Purpose: Expresses human SOX17FNV in mammalian cells, for lentivirus generation.
Depositing lab: Ralf Jauch. Depositing organization: University of Hong Kong. Publication: An engineered Sox17 induces somatic to neural stem cell fate transitions independently from pluripotency reprogramming. Weng M, Hu H, Graus MS, Tan DS, Gao Y, Ren S, Ho DHH, Langer J, Holzner M, Huang Y, Ling GS, Lai CSW, Francois M, Jauch R. Sci Adv. 2023 Aug 25;9(34):eadh2501. doi: 10.1126/sciadv.adh2501. Epub 2023 Aug 23. PubMed 37611093.
Backbone
  Vector backbone: pHAGE2-TetO
  Vector type: Lentiviral
Growth in bacteria
  Bacterial resistance: Ampicillin, 100 μg/mL
  Growth temperature: 37°C
  Growth strain: NEB Stable
  Copy number: High Copy
Gene/Insert
  Gene/Insert name: SOX17FNV
  Species: H. sapiens (human)
  Entrez Gene: SOX17 (a.k.a. VUR3)
  Cloning method: Restriction Enzyme; 5′ cloning site unknown (unknown if destroyed)
Terms and licenses: Academic/Nonprofit Terms; Industry Terms: Not Available to Industry
How to cite: pHAGE2-TetO-hSOX17FNV was a gift from Ralf Jauch (Addgene plasmid # 206384 ; http://n2t.net/addgene:206384 ; RRID:Addgene_206384)
